Addgene plasmid #70801: pFOSGE_COF1F04
Purpose: Gateway entry clone
Depositing lab: Alexander Stark. Depositing organization: Research Institute of Molecular Pathology (IMP). Publication: Transcriptional regulators form diverse groups with context-dependent regulatory functions. Stampfel G, Kazmar T, Frank O, Wienerroither S, Reiter F, Stark A. Nature. 2015 Nov 9. doi: 10.1038/nature15545. PubMed 26550828.
Backbone
  Vector backbone: pDONR221
  Backbone manufacturer: Invitrogen
  Backbone size w/o insert (bp): 4762
  Vector type: Gateway entry vector
Growth in bacteria
  Bacterial resistance: Kanamycin, 50 μg/mL
  Growth temperature: 37°C
  Growth strain: DH5alpha
  Copy number: High Copy
Gene/Insert
  Gene/Insert name: COQ7 (alt names: FBgn0029502; CG14437, FBtr0070963)
  Species: D. melanogaster (fly)
  Insert size (bp): 657
  Cloning method: Gateway Cloning
  Sequencing primers: 5′ M13-F20; 3′ M13R
Terms and licenses: Academic/Nonprofit Terms; Industry Terms: Not Available to Industry
How to cite: pFOSGE_COF1F04 was a gift from Alexander Stark (Addgene plasmid # 70801 ; http://n2t.net/addgene:70801 ; RRID:Addgene_70801)
