[The description below was written by a language model from this plasmid's Addgene catalogue record.]
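Description:
pFOSGE_COF1F04 is a Gateway entry clone built on the Invitrogen pDONR221 donor backbone and carrying the Drosophila melanogaster gene COQ7 (also annotated as CG14437, FBgn0029502, transcript FBtr0070963) as a 657 bp insert. It is a bacterial cloning plasmid rather than an expression vector. It is maintained at high copy in E. coli under kanamycin selection, and the record lists no promoter, tag or reporter associated with the insert. The insert was introduced by Gateway cloning, which for a pDONR-type backbone normally means a BP recombination that replaces the donor vector's counterselectable cassette with the fragment of interest and leaves it flanked by attL sites. The record gives no feature table, so the att sites and the exact boundaries of the insert (for example, whether a stop codon is retained) cannot be confirmed here. M13 forward and reverse primer sites flanking the insert are listed for sequence verification.

As an entry clone, the plasmid mainly serves as a shuttle source. The COQ7 sequence can be transferred by LR recombination into any compatible Gateway destination vector, which then supplies the promoter, fusion partners and host-specific elements needed for expression. The associated publication concerns the context-dependent regulatory functions of transcriptional regulators in Drosophila. The systematic clone name suggests that this plasmid is one member of a larger collection of entry clones made for that work, though the record does not state which destination constructs or assays were used with this particular clone.
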