>Addgene plasmid #70801 | pFOSGE_COF1F04 | depositor partial sequence | sequence record 126743 | insert
ATGAATGGAATGCTGAGAAGAGGTCTTAGCCGGCCCGAGCCACGCCTGCTCTCCAAGCGCTATCTAAGCT
CAGCAACTGGAGGAGGATCAGCAGGCACGACCGAAGGAGGCAGCTCTGAAACCACCCCGCTGCGTCCACG
TCCAAATGCGCTCACAGATGAGATTATACGCGTCGATCATGCCGGCGAATTGGGAGCAGATCGCATTTAC
GCCGGGCAAATGGCCATTCTGGGCAACGGACCGCTGGGCAAGACCATCGGACACATGTGGGAGCAGGAGA
AAGAGCATCGTAAACAGTTCGAGCAGCTCATTCAACAGCACCGCGTGCGTCCAACGATCATGACGCCAAT
TTGGAACGTGGCCGGATTTGTGCTGGGCGCCGGAACCGCCCTCATGGGCGAAAAGGCAGCCATGGCCTGC
ACGGTGGCAGTGGAGACGGTGATCGTAGAACACTACAATGACCAGCTGCGTCAGATAATGGAGGCACCGA
ACCCGGATAAGGAGCTGTTGGCCACCATCACCAAGTTCCGGGACGAGGAGCAGGAGCACCACGACACGGG
CATTGATCACGGTGCCGAGCAAGCGCCCTTTTACCAGGCCATGACCGAGGTAATCAAGTTTGGCTGCAAG
ACGGCTATTGCCATCTCGAAGAAGATC
