>Addgene plasmid #70801 | pFOSGE_COF1F04 | addgene partial sequence | sequence record 130863 | M13-F20 5'-TGTAAAACGACGGCCAGT-3'
GATAGTGACCTGTTCGTTGCAACAAATTGATGAGCAATGCTTTTTTATAATGCCAACTTTGTACAAAAAA
GCAGGCTTCATGAATGGAATGCTGAGAAGAGGTCTTAGCCGGCCCGAGCCACGCCTGCTCTCCAAGCGCT
ATCTAAGCTCAGCAACTGGAGGAGGATCAGCAGGCACGACCGAAGGAGGCAGCTCTGAAACCACCCCGCT
GCGTCCACGTCCAAATGCGCTCACAGATGAGATTATACGCGTCGATCATGCCGGCGAATTGGGAGCAGAT
CGCATTTACGCCGGGCAAATGGCCATTCTGGGCAACGGACCGCTGGGCAAGACCATCGGACACATGTGGG
AGCAGGAGAAAGAGCATCGTAAACAGTTCGAGCAGCTCATTCAACAGCACCGCGTGCGTCCAACGATCAT
GACGCCAATTTGGAACGTGGCCGGATTTGTGCTGGGCGCCGGAACCGCCCTCATGGGCGAAAAGGCAGCC
ATGGCCTGCACGGTGGCAGTGGAGACGGTGATCGTAGAACACTACAATGACCAGCTGCGTCAGATAATGG
AGGCACCGAACCCGGATAAGGAGCTGTTGGCCACCATCACCAAGTTCCGGGACGAGGAGCAGGAGCACCA
CGACACGGGCATTGATCACGGTGCCGAGCAAGCGCCCTTTTACCAGGCCATGACCGAGGTAATCAAGTTT
