>Addgene plasmid #70801 | pFOSGE_COF1F04 | addgene partial sequence | sequence record 130865 | M13-Rev 5'-CAGGAAACAGCTATGACC-3'
TAATGATTTTATTTTGACTGATAGTGACCTGTTCGTTGCAACAAATTGATAAGCAATGCTTTCTTATAAT
GCCAACTTTGTACAAGAAAGCTGGGTCGATCTTCTTCGAGATGGCAATAGCCGTCTTGCAGCCAAACTTG
ATTACCTCGGTCATGGCCTGGTAAAAGGGCGCTTGCTCGGCACCGTGATCAATGCCCGTGTCGTGGTGCT
CCTGCTCCTCGTCCCGGAACTTGGTGATGGTGGCCAACAGCTCCTTATCCGGGTTCGGTGCCTCCATTAT
CTGACGCAGCTGGTCATTGTAGTGTTCTACGATCACCGTCTCCACTGCCACCGTGCAGGCCATGGCTGCC
TTTTCGCCCATGAGGGCGGTTCCGGCGCCCAGCACAAATCCGGCCACGTTCCAAATTGGCGTCATGATCG
TTGGACGCACGCGGTGCTGTTGAATGAGCTGCTCGAACTGTTTACGATGCTCTTTCTCCTGCTCCCACAT
GTGTCCGATGGTCTTGCCCAGCGGTCCGTTGCCCAGAATGGCCATTTGCCCGGCGTAAATGCGATCTGCT
CCCAATTCGCCGGCATGATCGACGCGTATAATCTCATCTGTGAGCGCATTTGGACGTGGACGCAGCGGGG
TGGTTTCAGAGCTGCCTCCTTCGGTCGTGCCTGCTGATCCTCCTCCAGTTGCTGAGCTTAGATAGCGCTT
GG
